Addgene plasmid #147923: pCIneo-V5-SBP-MBP-HsNanos3_4-20_X
Purpose: Mammalian Expression of HsNanos3_4-20
Depositing lab: Elisa Izaurralde. Depositing organization: Max Planck Institute for Developmental Biology. Publication: Structural basis for the Nanos-mediated recruitment of the CCR4-NOT complex and translational repression. Bhandari D, Raisch T, Weichenrieder O, Jonas S, Izaurralde E. Genes Dev. 2014 Apr 15;28(8):888-901. doi: 10.1101/gad.237289.113. PubMed 24736845.
Backbone
  Vector backbone: pCI-neo
  Vector type: Mammalian Expression
Growth in bacteria
  Bacterial resistance: Ampicillin, 100 μg/mL
  Growth temperature: 37°C
  Growth strain: DH5alpha
  Copy number: High Copy
Gene/Insert
  Gene/Insert name: HsNanos3_4-20
  Species: H. sapiens (human)
  Entrez Gene: NANOS3 (a.k.a. NANOS1L, NOS3, ZC2HC12C)
  Cloning method: Unknown
Terms and licenses: Academic/Nonprofit Terms; Industry Terms: Not Available to Industry
Depositor comments: synthesized DNA from GeneArt. Codon optimized for Expression in human cells. Plasmids from this collection were made available to the research community and donated after the lab closed. Please note that the sequence provided by the depositing laboratory may be theoretical/predicted or based on Sanger sequencing results. There may be discrepancies between sequencing results obtained by Addgene and the depositor sequence. If an Addgene verified sequence is not available, please contact before placing your order to request that our lab fully sequence the plasmid.
How to cite: pCIneo-V5-SBP-MBP-HsNanos3_4-20_X was a gift from Elisa Izaurralde (Addgene plasmid # 147923 ; http://n2t.net/addgene:147923 ; RRID:Addgene_147923)
