[The description below was written by a language model from this plasmid's Addgene catalogue record and pLannotate feature annotations shown in this document.]
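Description:
pCIneo-V5-SBP-MBP-HsNanos3_4-20_X is a mammalian expression plasmid of about 6.8 kb built on the pCI-neo backbone. It produces a short fragment of human NANOS3 (residues 4–20, judging from the name) as a fusion to a triple N-terminal tag. It is propagated in E. coli as a high-copy plasmid through a ColE1/pUC-type origin with ampicillin selection (β-lactamase). An f1 origin is also present for single-stranded DNA production. A separate SV40 enhancer/early promoter drives the neomycin phosphotransferase gene, followed by a synthetic poly(A) signal. This cassette could allow G418 selection of stably transfected mammalian cells.

The expression cassette uses the human CMV immediate-early enhancer and promoter followed by the chimeric β-globin/immunoglobulin intron, which generally improves mRNA processing and expression. A T7 promoter sits just upstream of the coding region. The open reading frame begins with a V5 epitope tag for detection, then a streptavidin-binding peptide (SBP) for pull-down on streptavidin resin, then signal-sequence-free E. coli maltose-binding protein, which serves as a soluble carrier for the small peptide. The feature table does not annotate the NANOS3 segment itself. It presumably lies in the short interval between the end of MBP and the SV40 late poly(A) signal that terminates the transcript. According to the depositor, the insert was synthesized and codon-optimized for human cells.

The associated study concerns Nanos-mediated recruitment of the CCR4-NOT deadenylase complex and translational repression. The tag design fits expression of this Nanos3 peptide in human cells for SBP-based pull-down and interaction assays. The depositor sequence may be theoretical rather than fully verified.
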