Features (pLannotate 1.2.2; 21 found; start..end, strand, type, name):
    140..517     +  enhancer       CMV enhancer: human cytomegalovirus immediate early enhancer
    518..729     +  promoter       CMV promoter: human cytomegalovirus (CMV) immediate early promoter
    890..1022    +  intron         chimeric intron: chimera between introns from human β-globin and immunoglobulin heavy chain genes
   1067..1085    +  promoter       T7 promoter: promoter for bacteriophage T7 RNA polymerase
   1107..1148    +  CDS            V5 tag: epitope tag from simian virus 5
   1170..1283    +  CDS            SBP: streptavidin-binding peptide selected from a peptide library; binds streptavidin with nanomolar affinity (Keefe et al., 2001)
   1308..2399    +  CDS            MBP: maltose binding protein from E. coli; malE (mutated); This version of the gene does not encode a signal sequence, so MBP will remain in the cytosol.
   2477..2494    -  promoter       T3 promoter (fragment): promoter for bacteriophage T3 RNA polymerase
   2512..2633    -  polyA_signal   SV40 poly(A) signal: SV40 polyadenylation signal
   2656..2724    -  CDS            large T antigen (fragment): large T antigen from SV40 (simian virus 40)
   2748..2815    +  CDS            lacZα (fragment): LacZα fragment of β-galactosidase; lacZ fragment
   2819..3247    +  rep_origin     f1 ori (sequence partly withheld): f1 bacteriophage origin of replication; arrow indicates direction of (+) strand synthesis
   3275..3326    -  misc_feature   bom (fragment): basis of mobility region from pBR322
   3391..3748    +  promoter       SV40 promoter: SV40 enhancer and early promoter
   3799..4590    +  CDS            neo: KKA2_KLEPN - Also known as kan, nptII. Experimental evidence at protein level: Swiss-Prot protein existence level 1. Resistance to kanamycin, neomycin, paromomycin, ribostamycin, butirosin and gentamicin B. From Klebsiella pneumoniae.
   4657..4705    +  polyA_signal   poly(A) signal: synthetic polyadenylation signal
   4725..4779    -  misc_feature   bom (fragment): basis of mobility region from pBR322
   4881..4916    -  CDS            rop (fragment): Rop protein, which maintains plasmids at low copy number; rop
   5011..5115    +  promoter       AmpR promoter: bla
   5116..5976    +  CDS            AmpR: β-lactamase; bla; confers resistance to ampicillin, carbenicillin, and related antibiotics
   6147..6735    +  rep_origin     ori: high-copy-number ColE1/pMB1/pBR322/pUC origin of replication
>Addgene plasmid #147923 | pCIneo-V5-SBP-MBP-HsNanos3_4-20_X | depositor full sequence | sequence record 290370 | Full Sequence
TCAATATTGGCCATTAGCCATATTATTCATTGGTTATATAGCATAAATCAATATTGGCTATTGGCCATTG
CATACGTTGTATCTATATCATAATATGTACATTTATATTGGCTCATGTCCAATATGACCGCCATGTTGGC
ATTGATTATTGACTAGTTATTAATAGTAATCAATTACGGGGTCATTAGTTCATAGCCCATATATGGAGTT
CCGCGTTACATAACTTACGGTAAATGGCCCGCCTGGCTGACCGCCCAACGACCCCCGCCCATTGACGTCA
ATAATGACGTATGTTCCCATAGTAACGCCAATAGGGACTTTCCATTGACGTCAATGGGTGGAGTATTTAC
GGTAAACTGCCCACTTGGCAGTACATCAAGTGTATCATATGCCAAGTCCGCCCCCTATTGACGTCAATGA
CGGTAAATGGCCCGCCTGGCATTATGCCCAGTACATGACCTTACGGGACTTTCCTACTTGGCAGTACATC
TACGTATTAGTCATCGCTATTACCATGGTGATGCGGTTTTGGCAGTACACCAATGGGCGTGGATAGCGGT
TTGACTCACGGGGATTTCCAAGTCTCCACCCCATTGACGTCAATGGGAGTTTGTTTTGGCACCAAAATCA
ACGGGACTTTCCAAAATGTCGTAACAACTGCGATCGCCCGCCCCGTTGACGCAAATGGGCGGTAGGCGTG
TACGGTGGGAGGTCTATATAAGCAGAGCTCGTTTAGTGAACCGTCAGATCACTAGAAGCTTTATTGCGGT
AGTTTATCACAGTTAAATTGCTAACGCAGTCAGTGCTTCTGACACAACAGTCTCGAACTTAAGCTGCAGT
GACTCTCTTAAGGTAGCCTTGCAGAAGTTGGTCGTGAGGCACTGGGCAGGTAAGTATCAAGGTTACAAGA
CAGGTTTAAGGAGACCAATAGAAACTGGGCTTGTCGAGACAGAGAAGACTCTTGCGTTTCTGATAGGCAC
CTATTGGTCTTACTGACATCCACTTTGCCTTTCTCTCCACAGGTGTCCACTCCCAGTTCAATTACAGCTC
TTAAGGCTAGAGTACTTAATACGACTCACTATAGGCTAGCAATTGCGGCCACCATGGGTAAGCCTATCCC
TAACCCTCTCCTCGGTCTCGATTCTACGCCCGGAAGCGGTAGCGGTACCATGGACGAGAAGACCACCGGC
TGGGGGGGCGGCCACGTGGTGGAGGGCCTGGCCGGCGAGCTGGAGCAGCTGCGGGCCAGGCTGGAGCACC
ACCCTCAGGGCCAGCGGGAGCCCTCCGGCGGCTGCAAGCCCCTCGACATGAAAATCGAAGAAGGTAAACT
GGTAATCTGGATTAACGGCGATAAAGGCTATAACGGTCTCGCTGAAGTCGGTAAGAAATTCGAGAAAGAT
ACCGGAATTAAAGTCACCGTTGAGCATCCGGATAAACTGGAAGAGAAATTCCCGCAGGTTGCGGCAACTG
GCGATGGCCCTGACATTATCTTCTGGGCACACGACCGCTTTGGTGGCTACGCTCAATCTGGCCTGTTGGC
TGAAATCACCCCGGACAAAGCGTTCCAGGACAAGCTGTATCCGTTTACCTGGGATGCCGTACGTTACAAC
GGCAAGCTGATTGCTTACCCGATCGCTGTTGAAGCGTTATCGCTGATTTATAACAAAGATCTGCTGCCGA
ACCCGCCAAAAACCTGGGAAGAGATCCCGGCGCTGGATAAAGAACTGAAAGCGAAAGGTAAGAGCGCGCT
GATGTTCAACCTGCAAGAACCGTACTTCACCTGGCCGCTGATTGCTGCTGACGGGGGTTATGCGTTCAAG
TATGAAAACGGCAAGTACGACATTAAAGACGTGGGCGTGGATAACGCTGGCGCGAAAGCGGGTCTGACCT
TCCTGGTTGACCTGATTAAAAGCAAACACATGAATGCAGACACCGATTACTCCATCGCAGAAGCTGCCTT
TAATAAAGGCGAAACAGCGATGACCATCAACGGCCCGTGGGCATGGTCCAACATCGACACCAGCAAAGTG
AATTATGGTGTAACGGTACTGCCGACCTTCAAGGGTCAACCATCCAAACCGTTCGTTGGCGTGCTGAGCG
CAGGTATTAACGCCGCCAGTCCGAACAAAGAGCTGGCGAAAGAGTTCCTCGAAAACTATCTGCTGACTGA
TGAAGGTCTGGAAGCGGTTAATAAAGACAAACCGCTGGGTGCCGTAGCGCTGAAGTCTTACGAGGAAGAG
TTGGCGAAAGATCCACGTATTGCCGCCACCATGGAAAACGCCCAGAAAGGTGAAATCATGCCGAACATCC
CGCAGATGTCCGCTTTCTGGTATGCCGTGCGTACTGCGGTGATCAACGCCGCCAGCGGTCGTCAGACTGT
CGATGAAGCCCTGAAAGACCCTCCACTCGAGTTCGACCTGTGGACCGACTATCTGGGACTGGCCCATCTC
GTGCGGGCCCTGTAAGCGGCCGCTTCCCTTTAGTGAGGGTTAATGCTTCGAGCAGACATGATAAGATACA
TTGATGAGTTTGGACAAACCACAACTAGAATGCAGTGAAAAAAATGCTTTATTTGTGAAATTTGTGATGC
TATTGCTTTATTTGTAACCATTATAAGCTGCAATAAACAAGTTAACAACAACAATTGCATTCATTTTATG
TTTCAGGTTCAGGGGGAGATGTGGGAGGTTTTTTAAAGCAAGTAAAACCTCTACAAATGTGGTAAAATCC
GATAAGGATCGATCCGGGCTGGCGTAATAGCGAAGAGGCCCGCACCGATCGCCCTTCCCAACAGTTGCGC
AGCCTGAATGGCGAATGG
[124 nt withheld, positions 2819-2942]
C
[91 nt withheld, positions 2944-3034]
A
[49 nt withheld, positions 3036-3084]
CCTTTGACGTTGGAGTCCACGTTCTTT
[37 nt withheld, positions 3112-3148]
ACCCTATCTCGGTCTATTCTTTTGATTTATAAGGGATTTTGCCGATTTCGGCCTATTGGTTAAAAAATGA
GCTGATTTAACAAAAATTTAACGCGAATTTTAACAAAATATTAACGCTTACAATTTCCTGATGCGGTATT
TTCTCCTTACGCATCTGTGCGGTATTTCACACCGCATACGCGGATCTGCGCAGCACCATGGCCTGAAATA
ACCTCTGAAAGAGGAACTTGGTTAGGTACCTTCTGAGGCGGAAAGAACCAGCTGTGGAATGTGTGTCAGT
TAGGGTGTGGAAAGTCCCCAGGCTCCCCAGCAGGCAGAAGTATGCAAAGCATGCATCTCAATTAGTCAGC
AACCAGGTGTGGAAAGTCCCCAGGCTCCCCAGCAGGCAGAAGTATGCAAAGCATGCATCTCAATTAGTCA
GCAACCATAGTCCCGCCCCTAACTCCGCCCATCCCGCCCCTAACTCCGCCCAGTTCCGCCCATTCTCCGC
CCCATGGCTGACTAATTTTTTTTATTTATGCAGAGGCCGAGGCCGCCTCGGCCTCTGAGCTATTCCAGAA
GTAGTGAGGAGGCTTTTTTGGAGGCCTAGGCTTTTGCAAAAAGCTTGATTCTTCTGACACAACAGTCTCG
AACTTAAGGCTAGAGCCACCATGATTGAACAAGATGGATTGCACGCAGGTTCTCCGGCCGCTTGGGTGGA
GAGGCTATTCGGCTATGACTGGGCACAACAGACAATCGGCTGCTCTGATGCCGCCGTGTTCCGGCTGTCA
GCGCAGGGGCGCCCGGTTCTTTTTGTCAAGACCGACCTGTCCGGTGCCCTGAATGAACTGCAGGACGAGG
CAGCGCGGCTATCGTGGCTGGCCACGACGGGCGTTCCTTGCGCAGCTGTGCTCGACGTTGTCACTGAAGC
GGGAAGGGACTGGCTGCTATTGGGCGAAGTGCCGGGGCAGGATCTCCTGTCATCTCACCTTGCTCCTGCC
GAGAAAGTATCCATCATGGCTGATGCAATGCGGCGGCTGCATACGCTTGATCCGGCTACCTGCCCATTCG
ACCACCAAGCGAAACATCGCATCGAGCGAGCACGTACTCGGATGGAAGCCGGTCTTGTCGATCAGGATGA
TCTGGACGAAGAGCATCAGGGGCTCGCGCCAGCCGAACTGTTCGCCAGGCTCAAGGCGCGCATGCCCGAC
GGCGAGGATCTCGTCGTGACCCATGGCGATGCCTGCTTGCCGAATATCATGGTGGAAAATGGCCGCTTTT
CTGGATTCATCGACTGTGGCCGGCTGGGTGTGGCGGACCGCTATCAGGACATAGCGTTGGCTACCCGTGA
TATTGCTGAAGAGCTTGGCGGCGAATGGGCTGACCGCTTCCTCGTGCTTTACGGTATCGCCGCTCCCGAT
TCGCAGCGCATCGCCTTCTATCGCCTTCTTGACGAGTTCTTCTGAGCGGGACTCTGGGGTTCGAAATGAC
CGACCAAGCGACGCCCAACCTGCCATCACGATGGCCGCAATAAAATATCTTTATTTTCATTACATCTGTG
TGTTGGTTTTTTGTGTGAATCGATAGCGATAAGGATCCGCGTATGGTGCACTCTCAGTACAATCTGCTCT
GATGCCGCATAGTTAAGCCAGCCCCGACACCCGCCAACACCCGCTGACGCGCCCTGACGGGCTTGTCTGC
TCCCGGCATCCGCTTACAGACAAGCTGTGACCGTCTCCGGGAGCTGCATGTGTCAGAGGTTTTCACCGTC
ATCACCGAAACGCGCGAGACGAAAGGGCCTCGTGATACGCCTATTTTTATAGGTTAATGTCATGATAATA
ATGGTTTCTTAGACGTCAGGTGGCACTTTTCGGGGAAATGTGCGCGGAACCCCTATTTGTTTATTTTTCT
AAATACATTCAAATATGTATCCGCTCATGAGACAATAACCCTGATAAATGCTTCAATAATATTGAAAAAG
GAAGAGTATGAGTATTCAACATTTCCGTGTCGCCCTTATTCCCTTTTTTGCGGCATTTTGCCTTCCTGTT
TTTGCTCACCCAGAAACGCTGGTGAAAGTAAAAGATGCTGAAGATCAGTTGGGTGCACGAGTGGGTTACA
TCGAACTGGATCTCAACAGCGGTAAGATCCTTGAGAGTTTTCGCCCCGAAGAACGTTTTCCAATGATGAG
CACTTTTAAAGTTCTGCTATGTGGCGCGGTATTATCCCGTATTGACGCCGGGCAAGAGCAACTCGGTCGC
CGCATACACTATTCTCAGAATGACTTGGTTGAGTACTCACCAGTCACAGAAAAGCATCTTACGGATGGCA
TGACAGTAAGAGAATTATGCAGTGCTGCCATAACCATGAGTGATAACACTGCGGCCAACTTACTTCTGAC
AACGATCGGAGGACCGAAGGAGCTAACCGCTTTTTTGCACAACATGGGGGATCATGTAACTCGCCTTGAT
CGTTGGGAACCGGAGCTGAATGAAGCCATACCAAACGACGAGCGTGACACCACGATGCCTGTAGCAATGG
CAACAACGTTGCGCAAACTATTAACTGGCGAACTACTTACTCTAGCTTCCCGGCAACAATTAATAGACTG
GATGGAGGCGGATAAAGTTGCAGGACCACTTCTGCGCTCGGCCCTTCCGGCTGGCTGGTTTATTGCTGAT
AAATCTGGAGCCGGTGAGCGTGGGTCTCGCGGTATCATTGCAGCACTGGGGCCAGATGGTAAGCCCTCCC
GTATCGTAGTTATCTACACGACGGGGAGTCAGGCAACTATGGATGAACGAAATAGACAGATCGCTGAGAT
AGGTGCCTCACTGATTAAGCATTGGTAACTGTCAGACCAAGTTTACTCATATATACTTTAGATTGATTTA
AAACTTCATTTTTAATTTAAAAGGATCTAGGTGAAGATCCTTTTTGATAATCTCATGACCAAAATCCCTT
AACGTGAGTTTTCGTTCCACTGAGCGTCAGACCCCGTAGAAAAGATCAAAGGATCTTCTTGAGATCCTTT
TTTTCTGCGCGTAATCTGCTGCTTGCAAACAAAAAAACCACCGCTACCAGCGGTGGTTTGTTTGCCGGAT
CAAGAGCTACCAACTCTTTTTCCGAAGGTAACTGGCTTCAGCAGAGCGCAGATACCAAATACTGTTCTTC
TAGTGTAGCCGTAGTTAGGCCACCACTTCAAGAACTCTGTAGCACCGCCTACATACCTCGCTCTGCTAAT
CCTGTTACCAGTGGCTGCTGCCAGTGGCGATAAGTCGTGTCTTACCGGGTTGGACTCAAGACGATAGTTA
CCGGATAAGGCGCAGCGGTCGGGCTGAACGGGGGGTTCGTGCACACAGCCCAGCTTGGAGCGAACGACCT
ACACCGAACTGAGATACCTACAGCGTGAGCTATGAGAAAGCGCCACGCTTCCCGAAGGGAGAAAGGCGGA
CAGGTATCCGGTAAGCGGCAGGGTCGGAACAGGAGAGCGCACGAGGGAGCTTCCAGGGGGAAACGCCTGG
TATCTTTATAGTCCTGTCGGGTTTCGCCACCTCTGACTTGAGCGTCGATTTTTGTGATGCTCGTCAGGGG
GGCGGAGCCTATGGAAAAACGCCAGCAACGCGGCCTTTTTACGGTTCCTGGCCTTTTGCTGGCCTTTTGC
TCACATGGCTCGACAGATCT
